LOCUS       Exported 6290 bp ds-DNA circular SYN 12-MAY-2021
DEFINITION  Signaling reporter island (SiRI) construct for spatially multiplexed
            imaging. Contains RFP-based fluorescent reporter jRCaMP1a (calcium
            indicator), Xpress tag, and S1 protein scaffold..
ACCESSION   .
VERSION     .
KEYWORDS    pAAV-UBC-S1-jRCaMP1a
SOURCE      synthetic DNA construct
  ORGANISM  synthetic DNA construct
REFERENCE   1 (bases 1 to 6290)
  AUTHORS   Linghu C, Johnson SL, Valdes PA, Shemesh OA, Park WM, Park D,
            Piatkevich KD, Wassie AT, Liu Y, An B, Barnes SA, Celiker OT, Yao
            CC, Yu CJ, Wang R, Adamala KP, Bear MF, Keating AE, Boyden ES
  TITLE     Spatial Multiplexing of Fluorescent Reporters for Imaging Signaling
            Network Dynamics.
  JOURNAL   Cell. 2020 Nov 17. pii: S0092-8674(20)31399-4. doi:
            10.1016/j.cell.2020.10.035.
  PUBMED    33232692
REFERENCE   2 (bases 1 to 6290)
  AUTHORS   .
  TITLE     Direct Submission
  JOURNAL   Exported May 12, 2021 from SnapGene Server 1.1.58
            http://www.snapgene.com
FEATURES             Location/Qualifiers
     source          1..6290
                     /organism="synthetic DNA construct"
                     /mol_type="other DNA"
     promoter        1..399
                     /label=UbC promoter
                     /note="human ubiquitin C promoter"
     regulatory      408..417
                     /regulatory_class="other"
                     /note="vertebrate consensus sequence for strong initiation
                     of translation (Kozak, 1987)"
     CDS             549..566
                     /codon_start=1
                     /product="6xHis affinity tag"
                     /label=6xHis
                     /translation="HHHHHH"
     CDS             570..602
                     /codon_start=1
                     /product="leader peptide from bacteriophage T7 gene 10"
                     /label=T7 tag (gene 10 leader)
                     /note="promotes efficient translation in E. coli"
                     /translation="MASMTGGQQMG"
     CDS             606..629
                     /codon_start=1
                     /product="Xpress(TM) epitope tag, including an enterokinase
                     recognition and cleavage site"
                     /label=Xpress(TM) tag
                     /translation="DLYDDDDK"
     CDS             657..713
                     /codon_start=1
                     /product="calmodulin-binding peptide from avian smooth
                     muscle myosin light chain kinase"
                     /label=calmodulin-binding peptide
                     /translation="RRKWNKTGHAVRAIGRLSS"
     misc_feature    2532..3120
                     /label=WPRE
                     /note="woodchuck hepatitis virus posttranscriptional
                     regulatory element"
     primer_bind     complement(2585..2605)
                     /label=WPRE-R
                     /note="WPRE, reverse primer"
     CDS             complement(3003..3014)
                     /codon_start=1
                     /product="Factor Xa recognition and cleavage site"
                     /label=Factor Xa site
                     /translation="IEGR"
     polyA_signal    3163..3284
                     /label=SV40 poly(A) signal
                     /note="SV40 polyadenylation signal"
     primer_bind     complement(3174..3193)
                     /label=EBV-rev
                     /note="SV40 polyA terminator, reverse primer"
     primer_bind     3228..3247
                     /label=SV40pA-R
                     /note="SV40 polyA, reverse primer"
     repeat_region   3446..3575
                     /label=AAV2 ITR
     primer_bind     complement(3641..3658)
                     /label=L4440
                     /note="L4440 vector, forward primer"
     rep_origin      complement(3812..4400)
                     /direction=LEFT
                     /label=ori
                     /note="high-copy-number ColE1/pMB1/pBR322/pUC origin of
                     replication"
     primer_bind     complement(3892..3911)
                     /label=pBR322ori-F
                     /note="pBR322 origin, forward primer"
     CDS             complement(4571..5431)
                     /codon_start=1
                     /gene="bla"
                     /product="beta-lactamase"
                     /label=AmpR
                     /note="confers resistance to ampicillin, carbenicillin, and
                     related antibiotics"
                     /translation="MSIQHFRVALIPFFAAFCLPVFAHPETLVKVKDAEDQLGARVGYI
                     ELDLNSGKILESFRPEERFPMMSTFKVLLCGAVLSRIDAGQEQLGRRIHYSQNDLVEYS
                     PVTEKHLTDGMTVRELCSAAITMSDNTAANLLLTTIGGPKELTAFLHNMGDHVTRLDRW
                     EPELNEAIPNDERDTTMPVAMATTLRKLLTGELLTLASRQQLIDWMEADKVAGPLLRSA
                     LPAGWFIADKSGAGERGSRGIIAALGPDGKPSRIVVIYTTGSQATMDERNRQIAEIGAS
                     LIKHW"
     primer_bind     5194..5213
                     /label=Amp-R
                     /note="Ampicillin resistance gene, reverse primer"
     promoter        complement(5432..5536)
                     /gene="bla"
                     /label=AmpR promoter
     rep_origin      complement(5562..6017)
                     /direction=LEFT
                     /label=f1 ori
                     /note="f1 bacteriophage origin of replication; arrow
                     indicates direction of (+) strand synthesis"
     primer_bind     complement(5699..5720)
                     /label=F1ori-F
                     /note="F1 origin, forward primer"
     primer_bind     5911..5930
                     /label=F1ori-R
                     /note="F1 origin, reverse primer"
     repeat_region   6089..6218
                     /label=AAV2 ITR
ORIGIN
        1 ggcctccgcg ccgggttttg gcgcctcccg cgggcgcccc cctcctcacg gcgagcgctg
       61 ccacgtcaga cgaagggcgc agcgagcgtc ctgatccttc cgcccggacg ctcaggacag
      121 cggcccgctg ctcataagac tcggccttag aaccccagta tcagcagaag gacattttag
      181 gacgggactt gggtgactct agggcactgg ttttctttcc agagagcgga acaggcgagg
      241 aaaagtagtc ccttctcggc gattctgcgg agggatctcc gtggggcggt gaacgccgat
      301 gattatataa ggacgcgccg ggtgtggcac agctagttcc gtcgcagccg ggatttgggt
      361 cgcggttctt gtttgtggat cgctgtgatc gtcacttggc gactagtgcc accatggcag
      421 aagcagaaag cgcactggag tatgcacaac aagcactgga gaaggctcag ctggcactcc
      481 aagctgcaag acaggctctc aaggctggag gatccggtgg aaccggtgga agtggaggga
      541 caggttctca tcatcatcat catcatggta tggctagcat gactggtgga cagcaaatgg
      601 gtcgggatct gtacgacgat gacgataagg atctcgcaac aatggtcgac tcatcacgtc
      661 gtaagtggaa taagacaggt cacgcagtca gagctatagg tcggctgagc tcagcgatca
      721 actgcgaaat gatgtaccca gcggatggtg gtctgcgtgg ttacactcac atggcgctga
      781 aagttgatgg cggcggtcac ctgtcctgtt ctttcgtgac cacctaccgc tccaaaaaga
      841 ctgtcggcaa cattaagatg cctgccattc atagcgtcag ccaccgtctg gagcgcctgg
      901 aggagagcga taacgaaatg tttgtcgtac agcgtgaaca cgcagttgcc aagtttgtgg
      961 gcctgggtgg tggcggcggt accggaggga gcatgaactc cctgatcaag gagaacatgc
     1021 gtatgaaagt ggttctggaa ggctccgtaa acggccacca gttcaaatgc actggtgaag
     1081 gcgaaggcaa cccgtatatg ggcacccaga ctatgcgtat caaagtgatc gagggtggtc
     1141 cgctgccgtt tgcgttcgac atcctggcga cgtcctttat gtatggctcc cgtaccttca
     1201 tcaaatatcc gaaaggcatc ccggatttct ttaagcagtc cttcccggaa ggttttacct
     1261 gggaacgtgt gacccgttac gaagacggcg gcgtaattac cgttatgcaa gacacgtctc
     1321 tggaggatgg ctgcctggtg tatcacgtgc aggttcgcgg tgtgaacttc ccgagcaatg
     1381 gtgctgtaat gcaaaagaaa accaaaggtt gggagcctac ggactcccaa accactgaag
     1441 agcagatcgc agaatttaaa gaggctttct ccctatttga caaggacggg gatgggacaa
     1501 taacaaccaa ggagctgggg acggtgatgc ggtctctggg gcagaacccc acagaagcag
     1561 agctgcagga catgatcaat gaagtagatg ccgacggtga cggcacaatc gacttccctg
     1621 agttcctgat tatgatggca agaaaaatga aatacacaga cagtgaagaa gaaattagag
     1681 aagcgttcgg cgtgtttgat aaggatggca atggctacat cagtgcagca gagcttcgcc
     1741 acgtgatgac aaaccttgga gagaagttaa cagatgaaga ggttgatgaa atgatcaggg
     1801 aagcagacag cgatggggat ggtcaggtaa actacgaaga gtttgtacaa atgatgacag
     1861 cgaagggagg ttcaggtgga accggtggaa gtggaggtac catgaagatg gaggagctgt
     1921 tcaagaagca taagattgtg gctgtgctga gagctaactc tgtggaggaa gctaagaaga
     1981 aggctctggc tgtgttcctg ggaggcgttc acctgatcga gattactttc acagtcccag
     2041 atgccgatac cgtgatcaag gaactgtctt tcctgaaaga aatgggagcc atcattggag
     2101 ctggcaccgt cacctccgtc gaacaatgta ggaaagcagt tgagtccggt gctgagttca
     2161 tcgtctctcc acacctggac gaggagattt ctcagttctg caaagagaaa ggtgtgttct
     2221 acatgcctgg cgtcatgaca cctactgaac tcgtcaaagc catgaagctc ggacatacca
     2281 tcctgaagct gttcccagga gaagtggtgg gaccacagtt cgtgaaagcc atgaaaggac
     2341 ccttccctaa tgtgaagttt gtgcccactg gtggtgtgaa tctggataac gtgtgtgagt
     2401 ggttcaaggc aggcgttctc gctgtcggag ttggttctgc actcgtgaag ggtacacctg
     2461 tggaagtcgc tgagaaggca aaggctttcg ttgagaagat tagaggatgt actgagtaaa
     2521 agcttatcga taatcaacct ctggattaca aaatttgtga aagattgact ggtattctta
     2581 actatgttgc tccttttacg ctatgtggat acgctgcttt aatgcctttg tatcatgcta
     2641 ttgcttcccg tatggctttc attttctcct ccttgtataa atcctggttg ctgtctcttt
     2701 atgaggagtt gtggcccgtt gtcaggcaac gtggcgtggt gtgcactgtg tttgctgacg
     2761 caacccccac tggttggggc attgccacca cctgtcagct cctttccggg actttcgctt
     2821 tccccctccc tattgccacg gcggaactca tcgccgcctg ccttgcccgc tgctggacag
     2881 gggctcggct gttgggcact gacaattccg tggtgttgtc ggggaaatca tcgtcctttc
     2941 cttggctgct cgcctgtgtt gccacctgga ttctgcgcgg gacgtccttc tgctacgtcc
     3001 cttcggccct caatccagcg gaccttcctt cccgcggcct gctgccggct ctgcggcctc
     3061 ttccgcgtct tcgccttcgc cctcagacga gtcggatctc cctttgggcc gcctccccgc
     3121 atcgataccg tcgacccggg cggccgcttc gagcagacat gataagatac attgatgagt
     3181 ttggacaaac cacaactaga atgcagtgaa aaaaatgctt tatttgtgaa atttgtgatg
     3241 ctattgcttt atttgtaacc attataagct gcaataaaca agttaacaac aacaattgca
     3301 ttcattttat gtttcaggtt cagggggaga tgtgggaggt tttttaaagc aagtaaaacc
     3361 tctacaaatg tggtaaaatc gataaggatc ttcctagagc atggctacgt agataagtag
     3421 catggcgggt taatcattaa ctacaaggaa cccctagtga tggagttggc cactccctct
     3481 ctgcgcgctc gctcgctcac tgaggccggg cgaccaaagg tcgcccgacg cccgggcttt
     3541 gcccgggcgg cctcagtgag cgagcgagcg cgcagctgca ttaatgaatc ggccaacgcg
     3601 cggggagagg cggtttgcgt attgggcgct cttccgcttc ctcgctcact gactcgctgc
     3661 gctcggtcgt tcggctgcgg cgagcggtat cagctcactc aaaggcggta atacggttat
     3721 ccacagaatc aggggataac gcaggaaaga acatgtgagc aaaaggccag caaaaggcca
     3781 ggaaccgtaa aaaggccgcg ttgctggcgt ttttccatag gctccgcccc cctgacgagc
     3841 atcacaaaaa tcgacgctca agtcagaggt ggcgaaaccc gacaggacta taaagatacc
     3901 aggcgtttcc ccctggaagc tccctcgtgc gctctcctgt tccgaccctg ccgcttaccg
     3961 gatacctgtc cgcctttctc ccttcgggaa gcgtggcgct ttctcatagc tcacgctgta
     4021 ggtatctcag ttcggtgtag gtcgttcgct ccaagctggg ctgtgtgcac gaaccccccg
     4081 ttcagcccga ccgctgcgcc ttatccggta actatcgtct tgagtccaac ccggtaagac
     4141 acgacttatc gccactggca gcagccactg gtaacaggat tagcagagcg aggtatgtag
     4201 gcggtgctac agagttcttg aagtggtggc ctaactacgg ctacactaga agaacagtat
     4261 ttggtatctg cgctctgctg aagccagtta ccttcggaaa aagagttggt agctcttgat
     4321 ccggcaaaca aaccaccgct ggtagcggtg gtttttttgt ttgcaagcag cagattacgc
     4381 gcagaaaaaa aggatctcaa gaagatcctt tgatcttttc tacggggtct gacgctcagt
     4441 ggaacgaaaa ctcacgttaa gggattttgg tcatgagatt atcaaaaagg atcttcacct
     4501 agatcctttt aaattaaaaa tgaagtttta aatcaatcta aagtatatat gagtaaactt
     4561 ggtctgacag ttaccaatgc ttaatcagtg aggcacctat ctcagcgatc tgtctatttc
     4621 gttcatccat agttgcctga ctccccgtcg tgtagataac tacgatacgg gagggcttac
     4681 catctggccc cagtgctgca atgataccgc gagacccacg ctcaccggct ccagatttat
     4741 cagcaataaa ccagccagcc ggaagggccg agcgcagaag tggtcctgca actttatccg
     4801 cctccatcca gtctattaat tgttgccggg aagctagagt aagtagttcg ccagttaata
     4861 gtttgcgcaa cgttgttgcc attgctacag gcatcgtggt gtcacgctcg tcgtttggta
     4921 tggcttcatt cagctccggt tcccaacgat caaggcgagt tacatgatcc cccatgttgt
     4981 gcaaaaaagc ggttagctcc ttcggtcctc cgatcgttgt cagaagtaag ttggccgcag
     5041 tgttatcact catggttatg gcagcactgc ataattctct tactgtcatg ccatccgtaa
     5101 gatgcttttc tgtgactggt gagtactcaa ccaagtcatt ctgagaatag tgtatgcggc
     5161 gaccgagttg ctcttgcccg gcgtcaatac gggataatac cgcgccacat agcagaactt
     5221 taaaagtgct catcattgga aaacgttctt cggggcgaaa actctcaagg atcttaccgc
     5281 tgttgagatc cagttcgatg taacccactc gtgcacccaa ctgatcttca gcatctttta
     5341 ctttcaccag cgtttctggg tgagcaaaaa caggaaggca aaatgccgca aaaaagggaa
     5401 taagggcgac acggaaatgt tgaatactca tactcttcct ttttcaatat tattgaagca
     5461 tttatcaggg ttattgtctc atgagcggat acatatttga atgtatttag aaaaataaac
     5521 aaataggggt tccgcgcaca tttccccgaa aagtgccacc taaattgtaa gcgttaatat
     5581 tttgttaaaa ttcgcgttaa atttttgtta aatcagctca ttttttaacc aataggccga
     5641 aatcggcaaa atcccttata aatcaaaaga atagaccgag atagggttga gtgttgttcc
     5701 agtttggaac aagagtccac tattaaagaa cgtggactcc aacgtcaaag gnnnnnnnnn
     5761 nnnnnnnnnn nnnnnnnnnn nnnnnnnnnn nnnnnnnnnn tnnnnnnnnn nnnnnnnnnn
     5821 nnnnnnnnnn nnnnnnnnnn nnnnnnnnnn nnnnnnnnnn nnnnnnnnnn nnnnnnnnnn
     5881 nnnnnnnnnn nngnnnnnnn nnnnnnnnnn nnnnnnnnnn nnnnnnnnnn nnnnnnnnnn
     5941 nnnnnnnnnn nnnnnnnnnn nnnnnnnnnn nnnnnnnnnn nnnnnnnnnn nnnnnnnnnn
     6001 nnnnnnnnnn nnnnnnnccc attcgccatt caggctgcgc aactgttggg aagggcgatc
     6061 ggtgcgggcc tcttcgctat tacgccagct gcgcgctcgc tcgctcactg aggccgcccg
     6121 ggcaaagccc gggcgtcggg cgacctttgg tcgcccggcc tcagtgagcg agcgagcgcg
     6181 cagagaggga gtggccaact ccatcactag gggttccttg tagttaatga ttaacccgcc
     6241 atgctactta tctacgtagc catgctctag gaagatcgta ggttaattaa
//
