[The description below was written by a language model from this plasmid's Addgene catalogue record and the feature table of its GenBank file.]
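Description:
pAAV-UBC-S1-jRCaMP1a is a 6.3 kb AAV transfer plasmid for mammalian expression, built on the pAAV-UBC backbone. It is maintained in E. coli through a high-copy ColE1/pUC-type origin with ampicillin selection (bla under its own promoter), and it also carries an f1 phage origin. Two AAV2 inverted terminal repeats flank the expression cassette. When replication and capsid functions are supplied in trans, the ITRs allow the intervening DNA to be packaged into recombinant AAV particles. The plasmid can also be transfected directly.

The cassette is driven by the human ubiquitin C promoter, annotated here as a roughly 400 bp element, followed by a Kozak consensus. It expresses a synthetic 2.1 kb open reading frame, S1-jRCaMP1a, inserted by Gibson assembly between retained SpeI and HindIII sites. The fusion joins the S1 protein scaffold to jRCaMP1a, a red fluorescent protein-based calcium indicator. The feature table does not annotate the scaffold or the fluorescent protein and calmodulin portions as such. It marks only the 6xHis, T7 gene 10 leader and Xpress epitope segment and the myosin light chain kinase calmodulin-binding peptide that mediates the sensor's calcium-dependent response. Downstream, a WPRE in the 3' UTR enhances transcript stability and expression, and an SV40 polyadenylation signal terminates the message. A Factor Xa site annotated on the reverse strand within the WPRE is most likely an incidental sequence match.

The construct is a signaling reporter island (SiRI) reagent for spatially multiplexed imaging. The scaffold is intended to cluster the reporter at discrete locations in the cell so that signals from several fluorescent reporters can be distinguished by position. The Xpress tag provides an epitope for identifying this reporter by immunostaining.
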