Addgene plasmid #160728: pAAV-UBC-S1-jRCaMP1a
Purpose: Signaling reporter island (SiRI) construct for spatially multiplexed imaging. Contains RFP-based fluorescent reporter jRCaMP1a (calcium indicator), Xpress tag, and S1 protein scaffold.
Depositing lab: Edward Boyden. Depositing organization: Massachusetts Institute of Technology. Publication: Spatial Multiplexing of Fluorescent Reporters for Imaging Signaling Network Dynamics. Linghu C, Johnson SL, Valdes PA, Shemesh OA, Park WM, Park D, Piatkevich KD, Wassie AT, Liu Y, An B, Barnes SA, Celiker OT, Yao CC, Yu CJ, Wang R, Adamala KP, Bear MF, Keating AE, Boyden ES. Cell. 2020 Nov 17. pii: S0092-8674(20)31399-4. doi: 10.1016/j.cell.2020.10.035. PubMed 33232692.
Backbone
  Vector backbone: pAAV-UBC
  Backbone manufacturer: Epoch Life Science
  Backbone size w/o insert (bp): 4178
  Vector type: Mammalian Expression, AAV
Growth in bacteria
  Bacterial resistance: Ampicillin, 100 μg/mL
  Growth temperature: 37°C
  Growth strain: NEB Stable
  Copy number: High Copy
Gene/Insert
  Gene/Insert name: S1-jRCaMP1a (alt names: S1-jRCaMP1a-Xpress; SiRI-S1-jRCaMP1a)
  Species: Synthetic
  Insert size (bp): 2106
  Mutation: N/A
  GenBank ID: MT449935
  Promoter: Human ubiquitin C (UBC) promoter
  Cloning method: Gibson Cloning
  Sequencing primers: 5′ GATCGCTGTGATCGTCACTTGG; 3′ WPRE-R
Terms and licenses: Academic/Nonprofit Terms; Industry Terms: Not Available to Industry
Depositor comments: The pAAV-UBC backbone contains WHP Post-transcriptional Response Element (WPRE) at 3'-UTR. 5' cloning site: SpeI (not destroyed), 3' cloning site: HindIII (not destroyed).
How to cite: pAAV-UBC-S1-jRCaMP1a was a gift from Edward Boyden (Addgene plasmid # 160728 ; http://n2t.net/addgene:160728 ; RRID:Addgene_160728)
