>Addgene plasmid #160728 | pAAV-UBC-S1-jRCaMP1a | depositor partial sequence | sequence record 311268 | S1-jRCaMP1a
ATGGCAGAAGCAGAAAGCGCACTGGAGTATGCACAACAAGCACTGGAGAAGGCTCAGCTGGCACTCCAAG
CTGCAAGACAGGCTCTCAAGGCTGGAGGATCCGGTGGAACCGGTGGAAGTGGAGGGACAGGTTCTCATCA
TCATCATCATCATGGTATGGCTAGCATGACTGGTGGACAGCAAATGGGTCGGGATCTGTACGACGATGAC
GATAAGGATCTCGCAACAATGGTCGACTCATCACGTCGTAAGTGGAATAAGACAGGTCACGCAGTCAGAG
CTATAGGTCGGCTGAGCTCAGCGATCAACTGCGAAATGATGTACCCAGCGGATGGTGGTCTGCGTGGTTA
CACTCACATGGCGCTGAAAGTTGATGGCGGCGGTCACCTGTCCTGTTCTTTCGTGACCACCTACCGCTCC
AAAAAGACTGTCGGCAACATTAAGATGCCTGCCATTCATAGCGTCAGCCACCGTCTGGAGCGCCTGGAGG
AGAGCGATAACGAAATGTTTGTCGTACAGCGTGAACACGCAGTTGCCAAGTTTGTGGGCCTGGGTGGTGG
CGGCGGTACCGGAGGGAGCATGAACTCCCTGATCAAGGAGAACATGCGTATGAAAGTGGTTCTGGAAGGC
TCCGTAAACGGCCACCAGTTCAAATGCACTGGTGAAGGCGAAGGCAACCCGTATATGGGCACCCAGACTA
TGCGTATCAAAGTGATCGAGGGTGGTCCGCTGCCGTTTGCGTTCGACATCCTGGCGACGTCCTTTATGTA
TGGCTCCCGTACCTTCATCAAATATCCGAAAGGCATCCCGGATTTCTTTAAGCAGTCCTTCCCGGAAGGT
TTTACCTGGGAACGTGTGACCCGTTACGAAGACGGCGGCGTAATTACCGTTATGCAAGACACGTCTCTGG
AGGATGGCTGCCTGGTGTATCACGTGCAGGTTCGCGGTGTGAACTTCCCGAGCAATGGTGCTGTAATGCA
AAAGAAAACCAAAGGTTGGGAGCCTACGGACTCCCAAACCACTGAAGAGCAGATCGCAGAATTTAAAGAG
GCTTTCTCCCTATTTGACAAGGACGGGGATGGGACAATAACAACCAAGGAGCTGGGGACGGTGATGCGGT
CTCTGGGGCAGAACCCCACAGAAGCAGAGCTGCAGGACATGATCAATGAAGTAGATGCCGACGGTGACGG
CACAATCGACTTCCCTGAGTTCCTGATTATGATGGCAAGAAAAATGAAATACACAGACAGTGAAGAAGAA
ATTAGAGAAGCGTTCGGCGTGTTTGATAAGGATGGCAATGGCTACATCAGTGCAGCAGAGCTTCGCCACG
TGATGACAAACCTTGGAGAGAAGTTAACAGATGAAGAGGTTGATGAAATGATCAGGGAAGCAGACAGCGA
TGGGGATGGTCAGGTAAACTACGAAGAGTTTGTACAAATGATGACAGCGAAGGGAGGTTCAGGTGGAACC
GGTGGAAGTGGAGGTACCATGAAGATGGAGGAGCTGTTCAAGAAGCATAAGATTGTGGCTGTGCTGAGAG
CTAACTCTGTGGAGGAAGCTAAGAAGAAGGCTCTGGCTGTGTTCCTGGGAGGCGTTCACCTGATCGAGAT
TACTTTCACAGTCCCAGATGCCGATACCGTGATCAAGGAACTGTCTTTCCTGAAAGAAATGGGAGCCATC
ATTGGAGCTGGCACCGTCACCTCCGTCGAACAATGTAGGAAAGCAGTTGAGTCCGGTGCTGAGTTCATCG
TCTCTCCACACCTGGACGAGGAGATTTCTCAGTTCTGCAAAGAGAAAGGTGTGTTCTACATGCCTGGCGT
CATGACACCTACTGAACTCGTCAAAGCCATGAAGCTCGGACATACCATCCTGAAGCTGTTCCCAGGAGAA
GTGGTGGGACCACAGTTCGTGAAAGCCATGAAAGGACCCTTCCCTAATGTGAAGTTTGTGCCCACTGGTG
GTGTGAATCTGGATAACGTGTGTGAGTGGTTCAAGGCAGGCGTTCTCGCTGTCGGAGTTGGTTCTGCACT
CGTGAAGGGTACACCTGTGGAAGTCGCTGAGAAGGCAAAGGCTTTCGTTGAGAAGATTAGAGGATGTACT
GAGTAA
